>Addgene plasmid #183790 | Lenti-TargetBC-5xTAPE-1-pegRNA-InsertBC | addgene full sequence | sequence record 374366 | Addgene NGS Result
AGCAATGGCAACAACGTTGCGCAAACTATTAACTGGCGAACTACTTACTCTAGCTTCCCGGCAACAATTA
ATAGACTGGATGGAGGCGGATAAAGTTGCAGGACCACTTCTGCGCTCGGCCCTTCCGGCTGGCTGGTTTA
TTGCTGATAAATCTGGAGCCGGTGAGCGTGGGTCTCGCGGTATCATTGCAGCACTGGGGCCAGATGGTAA
GCCCTCCCGTATCGTAGTTATCTACACGACGGGGAGTCAGGCAACTATGGATGAACGAAATAGACAGATC
GCTGAGATAGGTGCCTCACTGATTAAGCATTGGTAACTGTCAGACCAAGTTTACTCATATATACTTTAGA
TTGATTTAAAACTTCATTTTTAATTTAAAAGGATCTAGGTGAAGATCCTTTTTGATAATCTCATGACCAA
AATCCCTTAACGTGAGTTTTCGTTCCACTGAGCGTCAGACCCCGTAGAAAAGATCAAAGGATCTTCTTGA
GATCCTTTTTTTCTGCGCGTAATCTGCTGCTTGCAAACAAAAAAACCACCGCTACCAGCGGTGGTTTGTT
TGCCGGATCAAGAGCTACCAACTCTTTTTCCGAAGGTAACTGGCTTCAGCAGAGCGCAGATACCAAATAC
TGTTCTTCTAGTGTAGCCGTAGTTAGGCCACCACTTCAAGAACTCTGTAGCACCGCCTACATACCTCGCT
CTGCTAATCCTGTTACCAGTGGCTGCTGCCAGTGGCGATAAGTCGTGTCTTACCGGGTTGGACTCAAGAC
GATAGTTACCGGATAAGGCGCAGCGGTCGGGCTGAACGGGGGGTTCGTGCACACAGCCCAGCTTGGAGCG
AACGACCTACACCGAACTGAGATACCTACAGCGTGAGCTATGAGAAAGCGCCACGCTTCCCGAAGGGAGA
AAGGCGGACAGGTATCCGGTAAGCGGCAGGGTCGGAACAGGAGAGCGCACGAGGGAGCTTCCAGGGGGAA
ACGCCTGGTATCTTTATAGTCCTGTCGGGTTTCGCCACCTCTGACTTGAGCGTCGATTTTTGTGATGCTC
GTCAGGGGGGCGGAGCCTATGGAAAAACGCCAGCAACGCGGCCTTTTTACGGTTCCTGGCCTTTTGCTGG
CCTTTTGCTCACATGTTCTTTCCTGCGTTATCCCCTGATTCTGTGGATAACCGTATTACCGCCTTTGAGT
GAGCTGATACCGCTCGCCGCAGCCGAACGACCGAGCGCAGCGAGTCAGTGAGCGAGGAAGCGGAAGAGCG
CCCAATACGCAAACCGCCTCTCCCCGCGCGTTGGCCGATTCATTAATGCAGCTGGCACGACAGGTTTCCC
GACTGGAAAGCGGGCAGTGAGCGCAACGCAATTAATGTGAGTTAGCTCACTCATTAGGCACCCCAGGCTT
TACACTTTATGCTTCCGGCTCGTATGTTGTGTGGAATTGTGAGCGGATAACAATTTCACACAGGAAACAG
CTATGACCATGATTACGCCAAGCGCGCAATTAACCCTCACTAAAGGGAACAAAAGCTGGAGCTGCAAGCT
TAATGTAGTCTTATGCAATACTCTTGTAGTCTTGCAACATGGTAACGATGAGTTAGCAACATGCCTTACA
AGGAGAGAAAAAGCACCGTGCATGCCGATTGGTGGAAGTAAGGTGGTACGATCGTGCCTTATTAGGAAGG
CAACAGACGGGTCTGACATGGATTGGACGAACCACTGAATTGCCGCATTGCAGAGATATTGTATTTAAGT
GCCTAGCTCGATACATAAACGGGTCTCTCTGGTTAGACCAGATCTGAGCCTGGGAGCTCTCTGGCTAACT
AGGGAACCCACTGCTTAAGCCTCAATAAAGCTTGCCTTGAGTGCTTCAAGTAGTGTGTGCCCGTCTGTTG
TGTGACTCTGGTAACTAGAGATCCCTCAGACCCTTTTAGTCAGTGTGGAAAATCTCTAGCAGTGGCGCCC
GAACAGGGACTTGAAAGCGAAAGGGAAACCAGAGGAGCTCTCTCGACGCAGGACTCGGCTTGCTGAAGCG
CGCACGGCAAGAGGCGAGGGGCGGCGACTGGTGAGTACGCCAAAAATTTTGACTAGCGGAGGCTAGAAGG
AGAGAGATGGGTGCGAGAGCGTCAGTATTAAGCGGGGGAGAATTAGATCGCGATGGGAAAAAATTCGGTT
AAGGCCAGGGGGAAAGAAAAAATATAAATTAAAACATATAGTATGGGCAAGCAGGGAGCTAGAACGATTC
GCAGTTAATCCTGGCCTGTTAGAAACATCAGAAGGCTGTAGACAAATACTGGGACAGCTACAACCATCCC
TTCAGACAGGATCAGAAGAACTTAGATCATTATATAATACAGTAGCAACCCTCTATTGTGTGCATCAAAG
GATAGAGATAAAAGACACCAAGGAAGCTTTAGACAAGATAGAGGAAGAGCAAAACAAAAGTAAGACCACC
GCACAGCAAGCGGCCGCTGATCTTCAGACCTGGAGGAGGAGATATGAGGGACAATTGGAGAAGTGAATTA
TATAAATATAAAGTAGTAAAAATTGAACCATTAGGAGTAGCACCCACCAAGGCAAAGAGAAGAGTGGTGC
AGAGAGAAAAAAGAGCAGTGGGAATAGGAGCTTTGTTCCTTGGGTTCTTGGGAGCAGCAGGAAGCACTAT
GGGCGCAGCGTCAATGACGCTGACGGTACAGGCCAGACAATTATTGTCTGGTATAGTGCAGCAGCAGAAC
AATTTGCTGAGGGCTATTGAGGCGCAACAGCATCTGTTGCAACTCACAGTCTGGGGCATCAAGCAGCTCC
AGGCAAGAATCCTGGCTGTGGAAAGATACCTAAAGGATCAACAGCTCCTGGGGATTTGGGGTTGCTCTGG
AAAACTCATTTGCACCACTGCTGTGCCTTGGAATGCTAGTTGGAGTAATAAATCTCTGGAACAGATTTGG
AATCACACGACCTGGATGGAGTGGGACAGAGAAATTAACAATTACACAAGCTTAATACACTCCTTAATTG
AAGAATCGCAAAACCAGCAAGAAAAGAATGAACAAGAATTATTGGAATTAGATAAATGGGCAAGTTTGTG
GAATTGGTTTAACATAACAAATTGGCTGTGGTATATAAAATTATTCATAATGATAGTAGGAGGCTTGGTA
GGTTTAAGAATAGTTTTTGCTGTACTTTCTATAGTGAATAGAGTTAGGCAGGGATATTCACCATTATCGT
TTCAGAATCTTGAGACAAATGGCAGTATTCATCCACAATTTTAAAAGAAAAGGGGGGATTGGGGGGTACA
GTGCAGGGGAAAGAATAGTAGACATAATAGCAACAGACATACAAACTAAAGAATTACAAAAACAAATTAC
AAAAATTCAAAATTTTCGGGTTTATTACAGGGACAGCAGAGATCCACTTTGGCGCCGGCTCGAGGGGGCC
CGGGTGCAAAGATGGATAAAGTTTTAAACAGAGAGGAATCTTTGCAGCTAATGGACCTTCTAGGTCTTGA
AAGGAGTGGGAATTGGCTCCGGTGCCCGTCAGTGGGCAGAGCGCACATCGCCCACAGTCCCCGAGAAGTT
GGGGGGAGGGGTCGGCAATTGATCCGGTGCCTAGAGAAGGTGGCGCGGGGTAAACTGGGAAAGTGATGTC
GTGTACTGGCTCCGCCTTTTTCCCGAGGGTGGGGGAGAACCGTATATAAGTGCAGTAGTCGCCGTGAACG
TTCTTTTTCGCAACGGGTTTGCCGCCAGAACACAGGTAAGTGCCGTGTGTGGTTCCCGCGGGCCTGGCCT
CTTTACGGGTTATGGCCCTTGCGTGCCTTGAATTACTTCCACCTGGCTGCAGTACGTGATTCTTGATCCC
GAGCTTCGGGTTGGAAGTGGGTGGGAGAGTTCGAGGCCTTGCGCTTAAGGAGCCCCTTCGCCTCGTGCTT
GAGTTGAGGCCTGGCCTGGGCGCTGGGGCCGCCGCGTGCGAATCTGGTGGCACCTTCGCGCCTGTCTCGC
TGCTTTCGATAAGTCTCTAGCCATTTAAAATTTTTGATGACCTGCTGCGACGCTTTTTTTCTGGCAAGAT
AGTCTTGTAAATGCGGGCCAAGATCTGCACACTGGTATTTCGGTTTTTGGGGCCGCGGGCGGCGACGGGG
CCCGTGCGTCCCAGCGCACATGTTCGGCGAGGCGGGGCCTGCGAGCGCGGCCACCGAGAATCGGACGGGG
GTAGTCTCAAGCTGGCCGGCCTGCTCTGGTGCCTGGCCTCGCGCCGCCGTGTATCGCCCCGCCCTGGGCG
GCAAGGCTGGCCCGGTCGGCACCAGTTGCGTGAGCGGAAAGATGGCCGCTTCCCGGCCCTGCTGCAGGGA
GCTCAAAATGGAGGACGCGGCGCTCGGGAGAGCGGGCGGGTGAGTCACCCACACAAAGGAAAAGGGCCTT
TCCGTCCTCAGCCGTCGCTTCATGTGACTCCACGGAGTACCGGGCGCCGTCCAGGCACCTCGATTAGTTC
TCGAGCTTTTGGAGTACGTCGTCTTTAGGTTGGGGGGAGGGGTTTTATGCGATGGAGTTTCCCCACACTG
AGTGGGTGGAGACTGAAGTTAGGCCAGCTTGGCACTTGATGTAATTCTCCTTGGAATTTGCCCTTTTTGA
GTTTGGATCTTGGTTCATTCTCAAGCCTCAGACAGTGGTTCAAAGTTTTTTTCTTCCATTTCAGGTGTCG
TGACGTACGGCCACCATGACCGAGTACAAGCCCACGGTGCGCCTCGCCACCCGCGACGACGTCCCCAGGG
CCGTACGCACCCTCGCCGCCGCGTTCGCCGACTACCCCGCCACGCGCCACACCGTCGATCCGGACCGCCA
CATCGAGCGGGTCACCGAGCTGCAAGAACTCTTCCTCACGCGCGTCGGGCTCGACATCGGCAAGGTGTGG
GTCGCGGACGACGGCGCCGCCGTGGCGGTCTGGACCACGCCGGAGAGCGTCGAAGCGGGGGCGGTGTTCG
CCGAGATCGGCCCGCGCATGGCCGAGTTGAGCGGTTCCCGGCTGGCCGCGCAGCAACAGATGGAAGGCCT
CCTGGCGCCGCACCGGCCCAAGGAGCCCGCGTGGTTCCTGGCCACCGTCGGAGTCTCGCCCGACCACCAG
GGCAAGGGTCTGGGCAGCGCCGTCGTGCTCCCCGGAGTGGAGGCGGCCGAGCGCGCCGGGGTGCCCGCCT
TCCTGGAGACCTCCGCGCCCCGCAACCTCCCCTTCTACGAGCGGCTCGGCTTCACCGTCACCGCCGACGT
CGAGGTGCCCGAAGGACCGCGCACCTGGTGCATGACCCGCAAGCCCGGTGCCGGAAGCGGAGCTACTAAC
TTCAGCCTGCTGAAGCAGGCTGGCGACGTGGAGGAGAACCCTGGACCTATGGTGAGCAAGGGCGAGGAGC
TGTTCACCGGGGTGGTGCCCATCCTGGTCGAGCTGGACGGCGACGTAAACGGCCACAAGTTCAGCGTGTC
CGGCGAGGGCGAGGGCGATGCCACCTACGGCAAGCTGACCCTGAAGTTCATCTGCACCACCGGCAAGCTG
CCCGTGCCCTGGCCCACCCTCGTGACCACCCTGACCTACGGCGTGCAGTGCTTCAGCCGCTACCCCGACC
ACATGAAGCAGCACGACTTCTTCAAGTCCGCCATGCCCGAAGGCTACGTCCAGGAGCGCACCATCTTCTT
CAAGGACGACGGCAACTACAAGACCCGCGCCGAGGTGAAGTTCGAGGGCGACACCCTGGTGAACCGCATC
GAGCTGAAGGGCATCGACTTCAAGGAGGACGGCAACATCCTGGGGCACAAGCTGGAGTACAACTACAACA
GCCACAACGTCTATATCATGGCCGACAAGCAGAAGAACGGCATCAAGGTGAACTTCAAGATCCGCCACAA
CATCGAGGACGGCAGCGTGCAGCTCGCCGACCACTACCAGCAGAACACCCCCATCGGCGACGGCCCCGTG
CTGCTGCCCGACAACCACTACCTGAGCACCCAGTCCGCCCTGAGCAAAGACCCCAACGAGAAGCGCGATC
ACATGGTCCTGCTGGAGTTCGTGACCGCCGCCGGGATCACTCTCGGCATGGACGAGCTGTACAAGTGAAG
TCGACTTTCCAAGCTCCATAGGTCTGATTTGGTACCATAGCAGATGATCCATGGTCAATTTAGAAGAGGA
TGATGGTGAGCACGTGATGGTGAGCACGTGATGGTGAGCACGTGATGGTGAGCACGTGATGGTGAGCACG
TGATGGTGAGCCAAGGAAAGGAAGCCCTGCTTCCTCCAGAGGGCGTCGCAGGACAGCTGCTTTAAGGCCG
GTCCTAGCAATCGCGTTAAGTCGACAATCAACCTCTGGATTACAAAATTTGTGAAAGATTGACTGGTATT
CTTAACTATGTTGCTCCTTTTACGCTATGTGGATACGCTGCTTTAATGCCTTTGTATCATGCTATTGCTT
CCCGTATGGCTTTCATTTTCTCCTCCTTGTATAAATCCTGGTTGCTGTCTCTTTATGAGGAGTTGTGGCC
CGTTGTCAGGCAACGTGGCGTGGTGTGCACTGTGTTTGCTGACGCAACCCCCACTGGTTGGGGCATTGCC
ACCACCTGTCAGCTCCTTTCCGGGACTTTCGCTTTCCCCCTCCCTATTGCCACGGCGGAACTCATCGCCG
CCTGCCTTGCCCGCTGCTGGACAGGGGCTCGGCTGTTGGGCACTGACAATTCCGTGGTGTTGTCGGGGAA
ATCATCGTCCTTTCCTTGGCTGCTCGCCTGTGTTGCCACCTGGATTCTGCGCGGGACGTCCTTCTGCTAC
GTCCCTTCGGCCCTCAATCCAGCGGACCTTCCTTCCCGCGGCCTGCTGCCGGCTCTGCGGCCTCTTCCGC
GTCTTCGCCTTCGCCCTCAGACGAGTCGGATCTCCCTTTGGGCCGCCTCCCCGCGTCGACTTTAAGACCA
ATGACTTACAAGGCAGCTGTAGATCTTAGCCACTTTTTAAAAGAAAAGGGGGGACTGGAAGGGCTAATTC
ACTCCCAACGAAGACAAGATTTCACCATTATCGTTTCAGACCCACCTCCCAACCCCGAGGGGACCCAGAG
AGGGCCTATTTCCCATGATTCCTTCATATTTGCATATACGATACAAGGCTGTTAGAGAGATAATTAGAAT
TAATTTGACTGTAAACACAAAGATATTAGTACAAAATACGTGACGTAGAAAGTAATAATTTCTTGGGTAG
TTTGCAGTTTTAAAATTATGTTTTAAAATGGACTATCATATGCTTACCGTAACTTGAAAGTATTTCGATT
TCTTGGCTTTATATATCTTGTGGAAAGGACGAAACACCGGATGATGGTGAGCACGTGAGTTTTAGAGCTA
GAAATAGCAAGTTAAAATAAGGCTAGTCCGTTATCAACTTGAAAAAGTGGCACCGAATCGGTGCTCACCA
TCATCCATGCGTGCTCACCATCTTTTTTTAAGCTTGGCGTAACTAGATCTTGAGACACTGCTTTTTGCTT
GTACTGGGTCTCTCTGGTTAGACCAGATCTGAGCCTGGGAGCTCTCTGGCTAACTAGGGAACCCACTGCT
TAAGCCTCAATAAAGCTTGCCTTGAGTGCTTCAAGTAGTGTGTGCCCGTCTGTTGTGTGACTCTGGTAAC
TAGAGATCCCTCAGACCCTTTTAGTCAGTGTGGAAAATCTCTAGCAGTACGTATAGTAGTTCATGTCATC
TTATTATTCAGTATTTATAACTTGCAAAGAAATGAATATCAGAGAGTGAGAGGAACTTGTTTATTGCAGC
TTATAATGGTTACAAATAAAGCAATAGCATCACAAATTTCACAAATAAAGCATTTTTTTCACTGCATTCT
AGTTGTGGTTTGTCCAAACTCATCAATGTATCTTATCATGTCTGGCTCTAGCTATCCCGCCCCTAACTCC
GCCCATCCCGCCCCTAACTCCGCCCAGTTCCGCCCATTCTCCGCCCCATGGCTGACTAATTTTTTTTATT
TATGCAGAGGCCGAGGCCGCCTCGGCCTCTGAGCTATTCCAGAAGTAGTGAGGAGGCTTTTTTGGAGGCC
TAGGGACGTACCCAATTCGCCCTATAGTGAGTCGTATTACGCGCGCTCACTGGCCGTCGTTTTACAACGT
CGTGACTGGGAAAACCCTGGCGTTACCCAACTTAATCGCCTTGCAGCACATCCCCCTTTCGCCAGCTGGC
GTAATAGCGAAGAGGCCCGCACCGATCGCCCTTCCCAACAGTTGCGCAGCCTGAATGGCGAATGGG
[124 nt withheld, positions 8257-8380]
C
[91 nt withheld, positions 8382-8472]
A
[49 nt withheld, positions 8474-8522]
CCTTTGACGTTGGAGTCCACGTTCTTT
[37 nt withheld, positions 8550-8586]
ACCCTATCTCGGTCTATTCTTTTGATTTATAAGGGATTTTGCCGATTTCGGCCTATTGGTTAAAAAATGA
GCTGATTTAACAAAAATTTAACGCGAATTTTAACAAAATATTAACGCTTACAATTTAGGTGGCACTTTTC
GGGGAAATGTGCGCGGAACCCCTATTTGTTTATTTTTCTAAATACATTCAAATATGTATCCGCTCATGAG
ACAATAACCCTGATAAATGCTTCAATAATATTGAAAAAGGAAGAGTATGAGTATTCAACATTTCCGTGTC
GCCCTTATTCCCTTTTTTGCGGCATTTTGCCTTCCTGTTTTTGCTCACCCAGAAACGCTGGTGAAAGTAA
AAGATGCTGAAGATCAGTTGGGTGCACGAGTGGGTTACATCGAACTGGATCTCAACAGCGGTAAGATCCT
TGAGAGTTTTCGCCCCGAAGAACGTTTTCCAATGATGAGCACTTTTAAAGTTCTGCTATGTGGCGCGGTA
TTATCCCGTATTGACGCCGGGCAAGAGCAACTCGGTCGCCGCATACACTATTCTCAGAATGACTTGGTTG
AGTACTCACCAGTCACAGAAAAGCATCTTACGGATGGCATGACAGTAAGAGAATTATGCAGTGCTGCCAT
AACCATGAGTGATAACACTGCGGCCAACTTACTTCTGACAACGATCGGAGGACCGAAGGAGCTAACCGCT
TTTTTGCACAACATGGGGGATCATGTAACTCGCCTTGATCGTTGGGAACCGGAGCTGAATGAAGCCATAC
CAAACGACGAGCGTGACACCACGATGCCTGT
Features (pLannotate 1.2.2; 30 found; start..end, strand, type, name):
    487..1075    +  rep_origin     ori: high-copy-number ColE1/pMB1/pBR322/pUC origin of replication
   1258..1350    +  CDS            lacI (fragment): lac repressor; lacI; The lac repressor binds to the lac operator to inhibit transcription in E. coli. This inhibition can be relieved by adding lactose or isopropyl-β-D-thiogalactopyranoside (IPTG).
   1363..1384    +  protein_bind   CAP binding site: CAP binding activates transcription in the presence of cAMP. E. coli catabolite activator protein
   1399..1429    +  promoter       lac promoter: promoter for the E. coli lac operon
   1437..1453    +  protein_bind   lac operator: The lac repressor binds to the lac operator to inhibit transcription in E. coli. This inhibition can be relieved by adding lactose or isopropyl-β-D-thiogalactopyranoside (IPTG). lac repressor encoded by lacI
   1498..1516    +  promoter       T3 promoter: promoter for bacteriophage T3 RNA polymerase
   1544..1770    +  promoter       RSV promoter: Rous sarcoma virus enhancer/promoter
   1771..1951    +  LTR            5' LTR (truncated): truncated 5' long terminal repeat (LTR) from HIV-1
   1998..2123    +  misc_feature   HIV-1 Ψ: packaging signal of human immunodeficiency virus type 1
   2107..2470    +  CDS            HIV-1 gag (fragment): gag protein from human immunodeficiency virus 1; gag
   2616..2849    +  misc_feature   RRE: The Rev response element (RRE) of HIV-1 allows for Rev-dependent mRNA export from the nucleus to the cytoplasm.
   3259..3376    +  misc_feature   cPPT/CTS: central polypurine tract and central termination sequence of HIV-1
   3442..3508    +  CDS            small t antigen (fragment): SV40 (simian virus 40) small t antigen
   3534..3745    +  promoter       EF-1α core promoter: core promoter for human elongation factor EF-1α
   3746..4684    +  intron         EF-1α intron A: intron upstream of the start codon of human EF-1α
   4706..5302    +  CDS            PuroR (fragment): puromycin N-acetyltransferase; pac from Streptomyces; confers resistance to puromycin
   5369..6085    +  CDS            EGFP: EGFP is a basic (constitutively fluorescent) green fluorescent protein published in 1996, derived from Aequorea victoria. It is reported to be a rapidly-maturing weak dimer with moderate acid sensitivity.
   6326..6914    +  misc_feature   WPRE: woodchuck hepatitis virus posttranscriptional regulatory element
   6910..7020    +  CDS            nef (fragment): NEF_HV1LA - Experimental evidence at protein level: Swiss-Prot protein existence level 1. Extracellular Nef protein targets CD4(+) T-lymphocytes for apoptosis by interacting with CXCR4 surface receptors. From Human immunodeficiency virus type 1 group M subtype B (isolate Lai) (HIV-1).
   7040..7066    +  CDS            Rev (fragment): human immunodeficiency virus 1 (HIV-1) Rev protein; rev; enhances nuclear export of unspliced and incompletely spliced viral mRNAs
   7070..7310    +  promoter       U6 promoter: RNA polymerase III promoter for human U6 snRNA
   7339..7414    +  misc_RNA       gRNA scaffold: guide RNA scaffold for the Streptococcus pyogenes CRISPR/Cas9 system
   7496..7676    +  LTR            5' LTR (truncated): truncated 5' long terminal repeat (LTR) from HIV-1
   7754..7875    +  polyA_signal   SV40 poly(A) signal: SV40 polyadenylation signal
   7915..8050    +  rep_origin     SV40 ori: SV40 origin of replication
   8071..8089    -  promoter       T7 promoter: promoter for bacteriophage T7 RNA polymerase
   8097..8252    +  CDS            lacZα (fragment): LacZα fragment of β-galactosidase; lacZ fragment
   8257..8685    +  rep_origin     f1 ori (sequence partly withheld): f1 bacteriophage origin of replication; arrow indicates direction of (+) strand synthesis
   8738..8842    +  promoter       AmpR promoter: bla
   8843..316     +  CDS            AmpR (across the origin): β-lactamase; bla; confers resistance to ampicillin, carbenicillin, and related antibiotics
