[The description below was written by a language model from this plasmid's Addgene catalogue record and pLannotate feature annotations shown in this document.]
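Description:
Lenti-TargetBC-5xTAPE-1-pegRNA-InsertBC is a third-generation-style HIV-1 lentiviral transfer plasmid of about 9.4 kb, built on the CROP-seq-Guide-Puro backbone. It is a single representative clone from a plasmid pool used for lineage recording with the DNA Ticker Tape system. In bacteria it is maintained through a high-copy ColE1/pUC origin and ampicillin resistance; an f1 origin and an SV40 origin are also annotated. The viral portion has an RSV promoter driving a truncated 5' LTR, followed by the Ψ packaging signal, RRE, cPPT/CTS, WPRE and a 3' LTR with an SV40 polyadenylation signal downstream.

Two synthetic payloads were added by Gibson cloning. In the first, the EF-1α promoter with its intron A drives the puromycin resistance gene, joined through a P2A peptide to EGFP, so transduced mammalian cells can be both selected and visualised. According to the record, a target barcode (TargetBC) and a 5xTAPE-1 array follow in the same transcription unit, upstream of the WPRE. These are not individually annotated in the feature table. By its name, the array comprises five tandem TAPE-1 units, which serve as the recording substrate for sequential genome editing.

The second payload is a human U6 promoter driving a prime-editing guide RNA (pegRNA) built on the S. pyogenes scaffold and carrying an insertion barcode (InsertBC). As in CROP-seq, this cassette sits in the 3' LTR region, an arrangement in which it is duplicated into the 5' LTR on integration. The prime editor itself is not encoded here.

The depositor notes a G>A mutation in the gRNA scaffold that may affect function and advises further checks before use.
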