Addgene plasmid #183790: Lenti-TargetBC-5xTAPE-1-pegRNA-InsertBC
Purpose: A single construct out of the pool of plasmid for lineage recording experiment using DNA Ticker Tape.
Depositing lab: Jay Shendure. Depositing organization: University of Washington. Publication: A time-resolved, multi-symbol molecular recorder via sequential genome editing. Choi J, Chen W, Minkina A, Chardon FM, Suiter CC, Regalado SG, Domcke S, Hamazaki N, Lee C, Martin B, Daza RM, Shendure J. Nature. 2022 Jul 6. pii: 10.1038/s41586-022-04922-8. doi: 10.1038/s41586-022-04922-8. PubMed 35794474.
Backbone
  Vector backbone: CROP-seq-Guide-Puro
  Backbone size w/o insert (bp): 10000
  Total vector size (bp): 9386
  Modifications to backbone: Insertion of P2A-GFP-TargetBC-5xTAPE-1 after PuroR gene, and insertion of pegRNA-InsertBC next to U6 promoter.
  Vector type: Synthetic Biology
  Selectable markers: Puromycin
Growth in bacteria
  Bacterial resistance: Ampicillin, 100 μg/mL
  Growth temperature: 30°C
  Growth strain: NEB Stable
  Copy number: High Copy
Gene/Insert 1
  Gene/Insert name: P2A-eGFP-TargetBC-5xTAPE-1
  Species: Synthetic
  Insert size (bp): 1000
  Mutation: G>A in the gRNA scaffold- please see depositor comment
  Cloning method: Gibson Cloning
  Sequencing primers: 5′ aggaccgcgcacctggtgcatgacccgcaagcccggtgcc; 3′ aatttgtgaaagattgactggtattcttaactatgttgct
Gene/Insert 2
  Gene/Insert name: pegRNA-InsertBC
  Species: Synthetic
  Insert size (bp): 124
  Cloning method: Gibson Cloning
  Sequencing primers: 5′ ttcttggctttatatatcttgtggaaaggacgaaacacc; 3′ tttttttaagcttggcgtaactagatcttgagacactgct
Terms and licenses: Academic/Nonprofit Terms; Industry Terms: Not Available to Industry
Depositor comments: Please note there is a G>A mutation in the gRNA scaffold that the depositor states may affect plasmid function. We recommend running additional diagnostic before use. Please visit https://www.biorxiv.org/content/10.1101/2021.11.05.467388v1.full for bioRxiv preprint.
How to cite: Lenti-TargetBC-5xTAPE-1-pegRNA-InsertBC was a gift from Jay Shendure (Addgene plasmid # 183790 ; http://n2t.net/addgene:183790 ; RRID:Addgene_183790)
